Addgene plasmid #177424: Venus-30aa-Noxa-4E-pEGFP-C1
Purpose: To express Venus fused to Noxa-4E, with a longer linker sequence between compared to Addgene #166745.
Depositing lab: David Andrews. Depositing organization: Sunnybrook Research Institute.
Backbone
  Vector backbone: pEGFP-C1
  Vector type: Mammalian Expression
  Selectable markers: Neomycin (select with G418)
Growth in bacteria
  Bacterial resistance: Kanamycin, 50 μg/mL
  Growth temperature: 37°C
  Growth strain: DH5alpha
  Copy number: High Copy
Gene/Insert
  Gene/Insert name: Noxa, PMA-induced protein 1 (alt name: Venus-Noxa-4E, V-Noxa-4E, VNoxa-4E)
  Species: H. sapiens (human)
  Mutation: 4 hydrophobic residues in the BH3 region mutated to glutamic acid
  Entrez Gene: PMAIP1 (a.k.a. APR, NOXA)
  Promoter: CMV
  Tag / fusion protein: Venus (N terminal on insert)
  Cloning method: Restriction Enzyme
  Sequencing primers: 5′ TGACGCAAATGGGCGGTAGG; 3′ TCGCCCTTTGACGTTGGAGTCCAC
Resource information
  A portion of this plasmid was derived from a plasmid made by: Noxa sequence aligns with phorbol-12-myristate-13-acetate-induced protein 1 isoform 6 [H. sapiens] (NCBI Reference Sequence: NM_021127.3). Venus sequence received from Dr. Ray Truant (McMaster University).
Terms and licenses: Academic/Nonprofit Terms; Industry Terms: Not Available to Industry
Depositor comments: Transfection of this plasmid will express Venus-fused to the N-terminus of Noxa. Noxa BH3 region has hydrophobic positions H1-H4 mutated to glutamic acid (E), refered to as "BH3-4E" mutation, BH3 mutations: C25E, L29E, F32E, L36E. Linked by a 30 aa (aa) flexible linker, "SGLTSGALETRPGGTAGPVAGETRGRSRGG". This Venus protein contains an A207K, F224R and L232H mutations to make it monomeric. An additional A164V mutation in Venus occured in this construct, which does not appear to affect fluorescence of the protein.
How to cite: Venus-30aa-Noxa-4E-pEGFP-C1 was a gift from David Andrews (Addgene plasmid # 177424 ; http://n2t.net/addgene:177424 ; RRID:Addgene_177424)
