[The description below was written by a language model from this plasmid's Addgene catalogue record and pLannotate feature annotations shown in this document.]
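Description:
Venus-30aa-Noxa-4E-pEGFP-C1 is a mammalian expression plasmid of about 4.9 kb built on the pEGFP-C1 backbone, in which the original fluorescent protein position is occupied by Venus. It is maintained at high copy in E. coli through a ColE1/pUC-type origin and also carries an f1 phage origin. A single Tn5 aminoglycoside phosphotransferase gene (NeoR/KanR) serves both hosts. A bacterial bla-type promoter drives it for kanamycin selection. The SV40 early promoter drives it for G418 selection of transfected mammalian cells, and an HSV TK polyadenylation signal terminates it. The short large T antigen, ble and bGH poly(A) fragments in the feature table are probably backbone remnants or partial annotation matches, not functional parts.

The payload is transcribed from the human CMV immediate early enhancer and promoter and terminated by the SV40 polyadenylation signal. It encodes Venus fused to the N-terminus of human Noxa (PMAIP1), a BH3-only pro-apoptotic protein that binds MCL1. The two are joined by a 30-residue flexible linker, which is longer than the linker in a related construct from the same depositor. The Venus carries A207K, F224R and L232H substitutions to keep it monomeric. It also has an unintended A164V change, which the depositor reports does not appear to affect fluorescence. Noxa carries the "BH3-4E" mutation, in which the four hydrophobic positions of the BH3 region (C25, L29, F32, L36) are replaced with glutamic acid.

The record gives the purpose only as expressing this fusion on transfection. Because the substituted residues lie in the BH3 region that mediates binding to partners such as MCL1, the construct would plausibly serve as a binding-impaired comparison in fluorescence-based studies of Bcl-2 family interactions, though the record does not say so.
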