Features (pLannotate 1.2.2; 15 found; start..end, strand, type, name):
     61..364     +  enhancer       CMV enhancer: human cytomegalovirus immediate early enhancer
    365..568     +  promoter       CMV promoter: human cytomegalovirus (CMV) immediate early promoter
    613..1330    +  CDS            mVenus (fragment): Venus YFP with monomerizing A206K mutation (Nagai et al., 2002; Kremers et al., 2006) mammalian codon-optimized
   1453..1581    +  CDS            PMAIP1 (fragment): APR_HUMAN - Also known as NOXA. Experimental evidence at protein level: Swiss-Prot protein existence level 1. Promotes activation of caspases and apoptosis. Promotes mitochondrial membrane changes and efflux of apoptogenic proteins from the mitochondria. Contributes to p53/TP53-dependent apoptosis after radiation exposure. Promotes proteasomal degradation of MCL1. Competes with BAK1 for binding to MCL1 and can displace BAK1 from its binding site on MCL1 (By similarity). Competes with BIM/BCL2L11 for binding to MCL1 and can displace BIM/BCL2L11 from its binding site on MCL1. From Homo sapiens (
   1595..1679    +  CDS            large T antigen (fragment): large T antigen from SV40 (simian virus 40)
   1702..1823    +  polyA_signal   SV40 poly(A) signal: SV40 polyadenylation signal
   1830..2285    -  rep_origin     f1 ori (sequence partly withheld): f1 bacteriophage origin of replication; arrow indicates direction of (+) strand synthesis
   2312..2416    +  promoter       AmpR promoter: bla
   2459..2530    +  promoter       SV40 promoter (fragment): SV40 enhancer and early promoter
   2557..2767    +  promoter       SV40 promoter: SV40 early promoter
   2810..3604    +  CDS            NeoR/KanR: aminoglycoside phosphotransferase from Tn5; aph(3')-II (or nptII); confers resistance to neomycin, kanamycin, and G418 (Geneticin®)
   3625..3777    +  CDS            ble (fragment): BLE_KLEPN - Experimental evidence at protein level: Swiss-Prot protein existence level 1. Binding protein with a strong affinity to the bleomycin family of antibiotics. Binds to CL990; an antimitotic-antibiotic compound. From Klebsiella pneumoniae.
   3836..3883    +  polyA_signal   HSV TK poly(A) signal: herpes simplex virus thymidine kinase polyadenylation signal (Cole and Stacy, 1985)
   3974..3990    -  polyA_signal   bGH poly(A) signal (fragment): bovine growth hormone polyadenylation signal
   4212..4800    +  rep_origin     ori: high-copy-number ColE1/pMB1/pBR322/pUC origin of replication
>Addgene plasmid #177424 | Venus-30aa-Noxa-4E-pEGFP-C1 | addgene full sequence | sequence record 348448 | Addgene NGS Result
TAGTTATTAATAGTAATCAATTACGGGGTCATTAGTTCATAGCCCATATATGGAGTTCCGCGTTACATAA
CTTACGGTAAATGGCCCGCCTGGCTGACCGCCCAACGACCCCCGCCCATTGACGTCAATAATGACGTATG
TTCCCATAGTAACGCCAATAGGGACTTTCCATTGACGTCAATGGGTGGAGTATTTACGGTAAACTGCCCA
CTTGGCAGTACATCAAGTGTATCATATGCCAAGTACGCCCCCTATTGACGTCAATGACGGTAAATGGCCC
GCCTGGCATTATGCCCAGTACATGACCTTATGGGACTTTCCTACTTGGCAGTACATCTACGTATTAGTCA
TCGCTATTACCATGGTGATGCGGTTTTGGCAGTACATCAATGGGCGTGGATAGCGGTTTGACTCACGGGG
ATTTCCAAGTCTCCACCCCATTGACGTCAATGGGAGTTTGTTTTGGCACCAAAATCAACGGGACTTTCCA
AAATGTCGTAACAACTCCGCCCCATTGACGCAAATGGGCGGTAGGCGTGTACGGTGGGAGGTCTATATAA
GCAGAGCTGGTTTAGTGAACCGTCAGATCCGCTAGCGCTACCGGTCGCCACCATGGTGAGCAAGGGCGAG
GAGCTGTTCACCGGGGTGGTGCCCATCCTGGTCGAGCTGGACGGCGACGTAAACGGCCACAAGTTCAGCG
TGTCCGGCGAGGGCGAGGGCGATGCCACCTACGGCAAGCTGACCCTGAAGCTGATCTGCACCACCGGCAA
GCTGCCCGTGCCCTGGCCCACCCTCGTGACCACCCTGGGCTACGGCCTGCAGTGCTTCGCCCGCTACCCC
GACCACATGAAGCAGCACGACTTCTTCAAGTCCGCCATGCCCGAAGGCTACGTCCAGGAGCGCACCATCT
TCTTCAAGGACGACGGCAACTACAAGACCCGCGCCGAGGTGAAGTTCGAGGGCGACACCCTGGTGAACCG
CATCGAGCTGAAGGGCATCGACTTCAAGGAGGACGGCAACATCCTGGGGCACAAGCTGGAGTACAACTAC
AACAGCCACAACGTCTATATCACCGCCGACAAGCAGAAGAACGGCATCAAGGTCAACTTCAAGATCCGCC
ACAACATCGAGGACGGCGGCGTGCAGCTCGCCGACCACTACCAGCAGAACACCCCCATCGGCGACGGCCC
CGTGCTGCTGCCCGACAACCACTACCTGAGCTACCAGTCCAAGCTGAGCAAAGACCCCAACGAGAAGCGC
GATCACATGGTCCTGCTGGAACGCGTGACCGCCGCCGGGATCACTCACGGCATGGACGAGCTGTACAAGT
CCGGACTCACTAGTGGCGCCCTCGAGACGCGTCCCGGGGGTACCGCTGGACCGGTCGCCGGCGAGACGCG
TGGCAGATCTCGAGGAGGCATGCCTGGGAAGAAGGCGCGCAAGAACGCTCAACCGAGCCCCGCGCGGGCT
CCAGCAGAGCTGGAAGTCGAGGAAGCTACTCAAGAGAGGAGAGAAGGAGACAAAGAGAACTTCCGGCAGA
AACTTCTGAATCTGATATCCAAACTCTTCTGCTCAGGAACCTGATCTAGATAACTGATCATAATCAGCCA
TACCACATTTGTAGAGGTTTTACTTGCTTTAAAAAACCTCCCACACCTCCCCCTGAACCTGAAACATAAA
ATGAATGCAATTGTTGTTGTTAACTTGTTTATTGCAGCTTATAATGGTTACAAATAAAGCAATAGCATCA
CAAATTTCACAAATAAAGCATTTTTTTCACTGCATTCTAGTTGTGGTTTGTCCAAACTCATCAATGTATC
TTAAGGCGTAAATTGTAAGCGTTAATATTTTGTTAAAATTCGCGTTAAATTTTTGTTAAATCAGCTCATT
TTTTAACCAATAGGCCGAAATCGGCAAAATCCCTTATAAATCAAAAGAATAGACCGAGATAGGGT
[37 nt withheld, positions 1956-1992]
AAAGAACGTGGACTCCAACGTCAAAGG
[49 nt withheld, positions 2020-2068]
T
[91 nt withheld, positions 2070-2160]
G
[58 nt withheld, positions 2162-2219]
T
[65 nt withheld, positions 2221-2285]
CAGGTGGCACTTTTCGGGGAAATGTGCGCGGAACCCCTATTTGTTTATTTTTCTAAATACATTCAAATAT
GTATCCGCTCATGAGACAATAACCCTGATAAATGCTTCAATAATATTGAAAAAGGAAGAGTCCTGAGGCG
GAAAGAACCAGCTGTGGAATGTGTGTCAGTTAGGGTGTGGAAAGTCCCCAGGCTCCCCAGCAGGCAGAAG
TATACAAAGCATGCATCTCAATTAGTCAGCAACCAGGTGTGGAAAGTCCCCAGGCTCCCCAGCAGGCAGA
AGTATGCAAAGCATGCATCTCAATTAGTCAGCAACCATAGTCCCGCCCCTAACTCCGCCCATCCCGCCCC
TAACTCCGCCCAGTTCCGCCCATTCTCCGCCCCATGGCTGACTAATTTTTTTTATTTATGCAGAGGCCGA
GGCCGCCTCGGCCTCTGAGCTATTCCAGAAGTAGTGAGGAGGCTTTTTTGGAGGCCTAGGCTTTTGCAAA
GATCGATCAAGAGACAGGATGAGGATCGTTTCGCATGATTGAACAAGATGGATTGCACGCAGGTTCTCCG
GCCGCTTGGGTGGAGAGGCTATTCGGCTATGACTGGGCACAACAGACAATCGGCTGCTCTGATGCCGCCG
TGTTCCGGCTGTCAGCGCAGGGGCGCCCGGTTCTTTTTGTCAAGACCGACCTGTCCGGTGCCCTGAATGA
ACTGCAAGACGAGGCAGCGCGGCTATCGTGGCTGGCCACGACGGGCGTTCCTTGCGCAGCTGTGCTCGAC
GTTGTCACTGAAGCGGGAAGGGACTGGCTGCTATTGGGCGAAGTGCCGGGGCAGGATCTCCTGTCATCTC
ACCTTGCTCCTGCCGAGAAAGTATCCATCATGGCTGATGCAATGCGGCGGCTGCATACGCTTGATCCGGC
TACCTGCCCATTCGACCACCAAGCGAAACATCGCATCGAGCGAGCACGTACTCGGATGGAAGCCGGTCTT
GTCGATCAGGATGATCTGGACGAAGAGCATCAGGGGCTCGCGCCAGCCGAACTGTTCGCCAGGCTCAAGG
CGAGCATGCCCGACGGCGAGGATCTCGTCGTGACCCATGGCGATGCCTGCTTGCCGAATATCATGGTGGA
AAATGGCCGCTTTTCTGGATTCATCGACTGTGGCCGGCTGGGTGTGGCGGACCGCTATCAGGACATAGCG
TTGGCTACCCGTGATATTGCTGAAGAGCTTGGCGGCGAATGGGCTGACCGCTTCCTCGTGCTTTACGGTA
TCGCCGCTCCCGATTCGCAGCGCATCGCCTTCTATCGCCTTCTTGACGAGTTCTTCTGAGCGGGACTCTG
GGGTTCGAAATGACCGACCAAGCGACGCCCAACCTGCCATCACGAGATTTCGATTCCACCGCCGCCTTCT
ATGAAAGGTTGGGCTTCGGAATCGTTTTCCGGGACGCCGGCTGGATGATCCTCCAGCGCGGGGATCTCAT
GCTGGAGTTCTTCGCCCACCCTAGGGGGAGGCTAACTGAAACACGGAAGGAGACAATACCGGAAGGAACC
CGCGCTATGACGGCAATAAAAAGACAGAATAAAACGCACGGTGTTGGGTCGTTTGTTCATAAACGCGGGG
TTCGGTCCCAGGGCTGGCACTCTGTCGATACCCCACCGAGACCCCATTGGGGCCAATACGCCCGCGTTTC
TTCCTTTTCCCCACCCCACCCCCCAAGTTCGGGTGAAGGCCCAGGGCTCGCAGCCAACGTCGGGGCGGCA
GGCCCTGCCATAGCCTCAGGTTACTCATATATACTTTAGATTGATTTAAAACTTCATTTTTAATTTAAAA
GGATCTAGGTGAAGATCCTTTTTGATAATCTCATGACCAAAATCCCTTAACGTGAGTTTTCGTTCCACTG
AGCGTCAGACCCCGTAGAAAAGATCAAAGGATCTTCTTGAGATCCTTTTTTTCTGCGCGTAATCTGCTGC
TTGCAAACAAAAAAACCACCGCTACCAGCGGTGGTTTGTTTGCCGGATCAAGAGCTACCAACTCTTTTTC
CGAAGGTAACTGGCTTCAGCAGAGCGCAGATACCAAATACTGTTCTTCTAGTGTAGCCGTAGTTAGGCCA
CCACTTCAAGAACTCTGTATCACCGCCTACATACCTCGCTCTGCTAATCCTGTTACCAGTGGCTGCTGCC
AGTGGCGATAAGTCGTGTCTTACCGGGTTGGACTCAAGACGATAGTTACCGGATAAGGCGCAGCGGTCGG
GCTGAACGGGGGGTTCGTGCACACAGCCCAGCTTGGAGCGAACGACCTACACCGAACTGAGATACCTACA
GCGTGAGCTATGAGAAAGCGCCACGCTTCCCGAAGGGAGAAAGGCGGACAGGTATCCGGTAAGCGGCAGG
GTCGGAACAGGAGAGCGCACGAGGGAGCTTCCAGGGGGAAACGCCTGGTATCTTTATAGTCCTGTCGGGT
TTCGCCACCTCTGACTTGAGCGTCGATTTTTGTGATGCTCGTCAGGGGGGCGGAGCCTATGGAAAAACGC
CAGCAACGCGGCCTTTTTACGGTTCCTGGCCTTTTGCTGGCCTTTTGCTCACATGTTCTTTCCTGCGTTA
TCCCCTGATTCTGTGGATAACCGTATTACCGCCATGCAT
